>Addgene plasmid #34427 | KHBD00301 | depositor partial sequence | sequence record 40994 | KHBD00301 sequence 2196 bps
ATGTCCAAAATGAAAATGCTCCCAGTACAGTTATCATTGAACTCGCTGAATCCCGGCATCTGGAGCGATG
TGCTGTGGCGCTGTCCCCCAGCGCCGTCCAGCCAGCTGGCGGAGCTTAAGACGCAACTGCCCCCATCCCT
GCCTTCCGATCCGCGCCTCTGGAGCCGCGAGGATGTGCTTGTCTTCCTGCGGTTCTGCGTCCGCGAATTC
GATCTCCCCAAACTTGACTTTGATCTCTTCCAAATGAACGGCAAGGCGCTGTGCTTGCTGACGCGGGCGG
ACTTTGGTCACCGGTGTCCTGGGGCAGGAGATGTGCTCCACAATGTGCTGCAGATGTTGATCATAGAGTC
CCACATGATGCAGTGGCACCTGCCTAATAGTCCAGTGACGCCCACCAGTCGTTATCCCCTGTCGCCGCAC
AGCCATCCGCCGACGCCCACGTGGCCACCGCTGAATGCTCCTCCCGAGAACAGTCCCTTCCACAGTTCTG
CTCACAGTCTGGCAGGCCACCATTTTATGGCGCCTAACTCGGTTACGCTGAGTCCTCCGCCCTCGGTGGA
TTCCCAGGCGAGTAGTCCTTCCCAGGCACCTTACCAAAATGGAGGAGCCACTGGAGCAGCACCAGGATCA
GCAGGAGGATCAGCACCAGCTGCAGGAGGAGCCACAAACACCAGCAATCCCACGTCGTCGAGTGCCAGCA
GCACCGGCAGCAATGGCTCCCAGCCGAACATTATGCCCATGAAGGGTATTAGCAGTGCCAGCAGTAATCA
CTCTGATTCCGAGGAGGAGTACTCTGAGACCAGTGGTGGAGTGAGCAAGATGCCACCAGCACCACTGTCC
TACAGCACGGCCAGTCCGCCAGGAACACCCATACTGAAAGATATTAAGCCGAATTGGACGCAACAGCTCA
CGAATAGTTTTGTGAACTCATGGTCCCAGCAGCAGCAACAGCAGCAGCAGCAACAAGCTGCTGCAGTGGC
CGCAGTAGCTGCTCAGGCGCAGCAGCACCAGTTGCAGCAGCAGCAGCAGCAACAACAATTGCCCCAGAAG
CTGACCCTGGATAATACTGCTGGTCCAGTTGTGACCCCTGCTGGAGGATCCATCTCCGCACCTACCACGC
CCAGTTATATGTACAAAGCAAAGAGGGAGTTCTTCCCCGAGAATTCTGAGCCCAATACAAATGGCCGCCT
GTTGTGGGACTTCTTGCAACAGCTGCTGAACGATCGCAACCAGAAGTACAGCGATCTGATAGCCTGGAAA
TGCCGCGATACGGGAGTCTTCAAGATCGTCGACCCCGCCGGACTGGCAAAGTTGTGGGGCATCCAGAAGA
ACCATCTGTCCATGAATTACGACAAGATGTCGCGTGCCCTGCGTTATTACTACAGGGTAAACATACTGCG
CAAAGTGCAGGGCGAGCGACATTGCTATCAGTTTCTGCGCAATCCCACGGAACTGAAGAACATCAAGAAT
ATATCGCTTTTGCGTCAATCGACACCGGCGAATGGCAATGGCGGCAGTCCATCAATGCCACAGGGTAGCA
GTCAGGCACCTGGAAGTCCGGCTGGCCAAAACTGGAATCCCCAGCAGCAGTCCCAGCAGCAACAACAATC
ACCACAGCGGCCCGCCTCGCGTAATGGTCCCATGAGCCTGCCCGCCGTTGCAGCGGTAGCAGCAGCGGCT
GCTGCGGCCTATGGTCCACCACCCACATCGCCGCTCTTCATGCACGCCATCAATGGAGCCTTCCACTACC
TTTCGGCGGCGGCAGCTGGTCCGCCACCCAATTCCCCTGCCCTAAACACACCATCCGCTGTTGGAGGACC
CGACAAGTTCCAGTTCCATCCCCTCAAGCTGGAGAATGGCTCGGGATCGGGTTCGGAAAGCGCTGGCGAG
GATCTGAAGCCCACGGACCTCAGTGTGAGCAGCAAGAGCACTGCTACCAGCAACGAGGACTGTTATCCAC
TCATTCGCAACGCTGACGGCCTGACGACCATCAAGTTAATACGATACAACGAACACCAGGTAGCCGCTTC
GCCAGCGGGGCAGTCCCCTAAGCACGATGACCAGCAGGCAGGCGCCTCCAATGCCAGCAGCTCACCCAGG
CCCATGGATCAGGCCAGTGAACAGGCACAGCCAGTGCCGATGGAAAGCGATTGCAATGGCGGCGAGTCGG
AGGACTCCTTCCGACACATGCAGCAG
