>Addgene plasmid #34427 | KHBD00301 | addgene partial sequence | sequence record 42191 | M13-Rev 5'-CAGGAAACAGCTATGACC-3'
TTTTATTTTGACTGATAGTGACCTGTTCGTTGCAACAAATTGATAAGCAATGCTTTCTTATAATGCCAAC
TTTGTACAAGAAAGTTGGCAACTGCTGCATGTGTCGGAAGGAGTCCTCCGACTCGCCGCCATTGCAATCG
CTTTCCATCGGCACTGGCTGTGCCTGTTCACTGGCCTGATCCATGGGCCTGGGTGAGCTGCTGGCATTGG
AGGCGCCTGCCTGCTGGTCATCGTGCTTAGGGGACTGCCCCGCTGGCGAAGCGGCTACCTGGTGTTCGTT
GTATCGTATTAACTTGATGGTCGTCAGGCCGTCAGCGTTGCGAATGAGTGGATAACAGTCCTCGTTGCTG
GTAGCAGTGCTCTTGCTGCTCACACTGAGGTCCGTGGGCTTCAGATCCTCGCCAGCGCTTTCCGAACCCG
ATCCCGAGCCATTCTCCAGCTTGAGGGGATGGAACTGGAACTTGTCGGGTCCTCCAACAGCGGATGGTGT
GTTTAGGGCAGGGGAATTGGGTGGCGGACCAGCTGCCGCCGCCGAAAGGTAGTGGAAGGCTCCATTGATG
GCGTGCATGAAGAGCGGCGATGTGGGTGGTGGACCATAGGCCGCAGCAGCCGCTGCTGCT
