[The description below was written by a language model from this plasmid's Addgene catalogue record.]
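Description:
KHBD00301 is a Gateway clone built on the pDONR221 donor backbone and carrying the open reading frame of the Drosophila melanogaster gene CG3166, better known as anterior open (aop) or yan. The backbone contributes about 2.5 kb and the insert about 2.2 kb. The plasmid is maintained in standard E. coli cloning strains as a high-copy replicon under kanamycin selection. Because the ORF was introduced by Gateway recombination into a donor vector, the product functions as an entry clone. In such clones the coding sequence is expected to be flanked by recombination sites that allow it to be moved into compatible destination vectors in a defined orientation and reading frame without restriction cloning. M13 forward and reverse primer sites on either side of the insert are used to verify it by sequencing. No feature table is provided, so the exact att site composition and other backbone elements cannot be confirmed from the record.

The construct has no stated promoter, tag or reporter, which is consistent with a donor-type vector intended for storage and transfer of an ORF, not for expression. The depositor notes that ORFs in this collection were cloned open-ended, without a stop codon. After transfer, the aop coding sequence can therefore be read through into a C-terminal fusion partner supplied by the destination vector. The associated publication describes automated screening of protein–DNA interactions at Drosophila regulatory elements. This suggests the clone belongs to a fly ORF resource made to generate fusion proteins for such assays, although the record does not specify the downstream destination vectors.
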