Addgene plasmid #34427: KHBD00301
Depositing lab: Bart Deplancke. Depositing organization: Swiss Federal Institute of Technology (EPFL). Publication: Automated protein-DNA interaction screening of Drosophila regulatory elements. Korneel Hens, Jean-Daniel Feuz, Alina Isakova, Antonina Lagovitina, Andreas Massouras, Julien Bryois, Patrick Callaerts, Susan E. Celniker, Bart Deplancke. Nat Methods. 2011 Oct 30;8(12):1065-70. 10.1038/nmeth.1763 PubMed 22037703.
Backbone
  Vector backbone: pDONR221
  Backbone manufacturer: Invitrogen
  Backbone size w/o insert (bp): 2536
  Vector type: Gateway Donor Vector
Growth in bacteria
  Bacterial resistance: Kanamycin, 50 μg/mL
  Growth temperature: 37°C
  Growth strain: DH5alpha
  Copy number: High Copy
Gene/Insert
  Gene/Insert name: CG3166 (alt names: FBgn0000097; aop; anterior open)
  Species: D. melanogaster (fly)
  Insert size (bp): 2196
  Entrez Gene: aop (a.k.a. Dmel_CG3166, AOP, Aop, Aop/Yan, CG3166, DROYANET, DROYANETSB, Dmel\CG3166, SK2-1, YAN, Yan, aop/yan, fus6, pok, yan, yan/pok)
  Cloning method: Gateway Cloning
  Sequencing primers: 5′ M13F; 3′ M13R
Terms and licenses: Academic/Nonprofit Terms; Industry Terms: Not Available to Industry
Depositor comments: Please note that the ORFs in this collection were cloned open-ended (without a stop codon).
How to cite: KHBD00301 was a gift from Bart Deplancke (Addgene plasmid # 34427 ; http://n2t.net/addgene:34427 ; RRID:Addgene_34427)
